Addgene plasmid #79919: pCMV-EPN-04
Purpose: Myr3-12GS-I3-01-myc-Late1
Depositing lab: Neil King. Depositing organization: University of Washington. Publication: Designed proteins induce the formation of nanocage-containing extracellular vesicles. Votteler J, Ogohara C, Yi S, Hsia Y, Nattermann U, Belnap DM, King NP, Sundquist WI. Nature. 2016 Dec 8;540(7632):292-295. doi: 10.1038/nature20607. Epub 2016 Nov 30. PubMed 27919066.
Backbone
  Vector backbone: pCMV
  Backbone size w/o insert (bp): 5443
  Modifications to backbone: Inserts were cloned into the Kpn1 and Xho1 sites
  Vector type: Mammalian Expression, Bacterial Expression
  Selectable markers: Neomycin (select with G418)
Growth in bacteria
  Bacterial resistance: Ampicillin, 100 μg/mL
  Growth temperature: 37°C
  Growth strain: DH5alpha
  Copy number: High Copy
Gene/Insert
  Gene/Insert name: EPN-04
Terms and licenses: Academic/Nonprofit Terms; Industry Terms: Not Available to Industry
How to cite: pCMV-EPN-04 was a gift from Neil King (Addgene plasmid # 79919 ; http://n2t.net/addgene:79919 ; RRID:Addgene_79919)
