[The description below was written by a language model from this plasmid's Addgene catalogue record.]
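Description:
pCMV-EPN-04 is a mammalian expression plasmid built on a pCMV backbone (about 5.4 kb without insert), with the coding insert placed between the KpnI and XhoI sites. It is maintained as a high-copy plasmid in E. coli under ampicillin selection, and it carries a neomycin resistance marker that allows G418 selection of transfected mammalian cells. The record also lists it as a bacterial expression vector. No feature table is provided, so the promoter, polyadenylation signal and origins are not itemised, although the backbone name implies CMV-driven transcription.

The insert, EPN-04, is a designed fusion protein summarised in the record as Myr3-12GS-I3-01-myc-Late1. Read from the N-terminus, this indicates a myristoylation signal (variant "3"), which would direct the protein to membranes, followed by a linker labelled 12GS, presumably a glycine-serine spacer. Next comes I3-01, a designed self-assembling protein that forms a nanocage, then a myc epitope tag for detection, and finally a "Late1" element. By its name, Late1 is a viral late-domain-type motif, of the sort that recruits the host ESCRT machinery for membrane scission. The record does not give the source or exact identity of the Myr3 and Late1 elements.

The combination of membrane binding, self-assembly and a budding signal fits the associated study, in which designed proteins induce cells to release extracellular vesicles containing nanocages. EPN-04 appears to be one member of a series of such enveloped protein nanocage constructs, and it is suited to transfecting mammalian cells to study or compare how these modules drive vesicle formation and release.
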