>Addgene plasmid #79919 | pCMV-EPN-04 | addgene partial sequence | sequence record 162104 | CMV-F 5'-CGCAAATGGGCGGTAGGCGTG-3'
CTCTCTGGCTAACTAGAGAACCCACTGCTTACTGGCTTATCGAAATTAATACGACTCACTATAGGGAGAC
CCAAGCTGGCTAGCGTTTAAACGGGCCCTCTAGAATTATCGATCCGGAGGTACCATGGGTTCTAGCAAGT
CCGGTTCTAAATCTGGCTCCGGCTCTGACTCTGGTAGCAAGATCGAAGAGCTGTTCAAGAAACACAAGAT
CGTTGCCGTGCTGCGTGCCAATAGTGTGGAAGAAGCGAAAAAGAAAGCGCTGGCGGTTTTCCTGGGCGGC
GTTCATCTGATTGAAATTACCTTTACCGTGCCGGATGCGGATACCGTGATTAAGGAACTGAGCTTTCTGA
AGGAAATGGGCGCGATTATTGGTGCGGGCACCGTGACCAGCGTGGAGCAGTGCCGTAAAGCGGTGGAAAG
TGGCGCCGAATTCATTGTGAGTCCGCACCTGGACGAGGAAATTAGCCAATTTTGCAAGGAGAAGGGTGTG
TTCTATATGCCAGGCGTTATGACCCCGACCGAACTGGTGAAAGCCATGAAACTGGGCCATACCATCTTAA
AACTGTTTCCGGGTGAGGTGGTGGGTCCGCAGTTTGTTAAAGCGATGAAAGGTCCGTTTCCGAATGTGAA
ATTTGTGCCAACCGGCGGTGTTAATCTGGACAATGTGTGCGAATGGTTCAAAGCGGGCGTGCTGGCCGTG
GGCGTGGGCAGCGCGTTAGTGAAAGGCACCCCGGTGGAAGTGGCGGAAAAGGCCAAGGCGTTCGTTGAGA
AGATTCGTGGCTGCACCGAACAGAAACTGATTAGCGAAGAAGATCTGCAGTCTCGTCCGGAACCGACCGC
ACCGCCGGAAGAATCTTTCCGTTCTGGTGTTGAAACCACCACGCCACCGCAAAAACAGGAGCCGATCGAC
AAAGAACTGTACCCGCTGACCTCTCTGCGTTCTCTGTTCGGTAACGACCCGTCTTCTCAGTGACTCGAGA
AGCTTGCTAGCAGATCTT
