>Addgene plasmid #79919 | pCMV-EPN-04 | addgene partial sequence | sequence record 162105 | Bglob-pA-R 5'-ttttggcagagggaaaaaga-3'
GGGTCGTTACCGAACAGAGAACGCAGAGAGGTCAGCGGGTACAGTTCTTTGTCGATCGGCTCCTGTTTTT
GCGGTGGCGTGGTGGTTTCAACACCAGAACGGAAAGATTCTTCCGGCGGTGCGGTCGGTTCCGGACGAGA
CTGCAGATCTTCTTCGCTAATCAGTTTCTGTTCGGTGCAGCCACGAATCTTCTCAACGAACGCCTTGGCC
TTTTCCGCCACTTCCACCGGGGTGCCTTTCACTAACGCGCTGCCCACGCCCACGGCCAGCACGCCCGCTT
TGAACCATTCGCACACATTGTCCAGATTAACACCGCCGGTTGGCACAAATTTCACATTCGGAAACGGACC
TTTCATCGCTTTAACAAACTGCGGACCCACCACCTCACCCGGAAACAGTTTTAAGATGGTATGGCCCAGT
TTCATGGCTTTCACCAGTTCGGTCGGGGTCATAACGCCTGGCATATAGAACACACCCTTCTCCTTGCAAA
ATTGGCTAATTTCCTCGTCCAGGTGCGGACTCACAATGAATTCGGCGCCACTTTCCACCGCTTTACGGCA
CTGCTCCACGCTGGTCACGGTGCCCGCACCAATAATCGCGCCCATTTCCTTCAGAAAGCTCAGTTCCTTA
ATCACGGTATCCGCATCCGGCACGGTAAAGGTAATTTCAATCAGATGAACGCCGCCCAGGAAAACCGCCA
GCGCTTTCTTTTTCGCTTCTTCCACACTATTGGCACGCAGCACGGCAACGATCTTGTGTTTCTTGAACAG
CTCTTCGATCTTGCTACCAGAGTCAGAGCCGGAGCCAGATTTAGAACCGGACTTGCTAGAACCCATGGTA
CCTCCGGATCGATAATTCTAGAGGGCCCGTTTAAACGCTAGCCAGCTTGGGTCTCCCTATAGTGAGTCGT
ATT
