>Addgene plasmid #79919 | pCMV-EPN-04 | addgene partial sequence | sequence record 162106 | EPN-04
CTAGAATTATCGATCCGGAGGTACCATGGGTTCTAGCAAGTCCGGTTCTAAATCTGGCTCCGGCTCTGAC
TCTGGTAGCAAGATCGAAGAGCTGTTCAAGAAACACAAGATCGTTGCCGTGCTGCGTGCCAATAGTGTGG
AAGAAGCGAAAAAGAAAGCGCTGGCGGTTTTCCTGGGCGGCGTTCATCTGATTGAAATTACCTTTACCGT
GCCGGATGCGGATACCGTGATTAAGGAACTGAGCTTTCTGAAGGAAATGGGCGCGATTATTGGTGCGGGC
ACCGTGACCAGCGTGGAGCAGTGCCGTAAAGCGGTGGAAAGTGGCGCCGAATTCATTGTGAGTCCGCACC
TGGACGAGGAAATTAGCCAATTTTGCAAGGAGAAGGGTGTGTTCTATATGCCAGGCGTTATGACCCCGAC
CGAACTGGTGAAAGCCATGAAACTGGGCCATACCATCTTAAAACTGTTTCCGGGTGAGGTGGTGGGTCCG
CAGTTTGTTAAAGCGATGAAAGGTCCGTTTCCGAATGTGAAATTTGTGCCAACCGGCGGTGTTAATCTGG
ACAATGTGTGCGAATGGTTCAAAGCGGGCGTGCTGGCCGTGGGCGTGGGCAGCGCGTTAGTGAAAGGCAC
CCCGGTGGAAGTGGCGGAAAAGGCCAAGGCGTTCGTTGAGAAGATTCGTGGCTGCACCGAACAGAAACTG
ATTAGCGAAGAAGATCTGCAGTCTCGTCCGGAACCGACCGCACCGCCGGAAGAATCTTTCCGTTCTGGTG
TTGAAACCACCACGCCACCGCAAAAACAGGAGCCGATCGACAAAGAACTGTACCCGCTGACCTCTCTGCG
TTCTCTGTTCGGTAACGACCCGTCTTCTCAGTGACTCGAGAAGCTTGCTAGCAGATCTT
